Addgene plasmid #16908: ZP34 Her5
Depositing lab: Randall Moon. Depositing organization: University of Washington.
Backbone
  Vector backbone: pBluescript SK-
  Backbone manufacturer: Stratagene
  Backbone size w/o insert (bp): 3000
  Vector type: Bacterial Expression
Growth in bacteria
  Bacterial resistance: Ampicillin, 100 μg/mL
  Growth temperature: 37°C
  Growth strain: DH5alpha
  Copy number: High Copy
Gene/Insert
  Gene/Insert name: Her5
  Species: D. rerio (zebrafish)
  Insert size (bp): 1200
  Entrez Gene: her5 (a.k.a. her-5, zgc:136537)
  Cloning method: Restriction Enzyme; 5′ cloning site EcoRI (not destroyed); 3′ cloning site SpeI (not destroyed)
  Sequencing primers: 5′ T7; 3′ T3
Terms and licenses: Academic/Nonprofit Terms; Industry Terms: Not Available to Industry
Depositor comments: For probe, digest with XhoI, transcribe with T3 polymerase.
How to cite: ZP34 Her5 was a gift from Randall Moon (Addgene plasmid # 16908 ; http://n2t.net/addgene:16908 ; RRID:Addgene_16908)
