[The description below was written by a language model from this plasmid's Addgene catalogue record.]
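Description:
ZP34 Her5 is a pBluescript SK- based cloning plasmid carrying an approximately 1.2 kb insert from the zebrafish (Danio rerio) her5 gene, a member of the hairy/Enhancer-of-split-related family of bHLH transcription factors. The roughly 3 kb backbone is a standard high-copy phagemid that is propagated in E. coli under ampicillin selection. Although the record classifies it as a bacterial expression vector, pBluescript is mainly a general cloning and in vitro transcription vector, and nothing in the record suggests that it is meant to produce Her5 protein in bacteria. No feature table is provided, so details such as the origins of replication and the exact extent of the her5 sequence (full coding region versus partial cDNA) are not documented here.

The insert was placed between the EcoRI and SpeI sites of the polylinker, and both sites remain intact, so the fragment can be excised again. In pBluescript the multiple cloning site is flanked by opposing T7 and T3 bacteriophage RNA polymerase promoters, which here also serve as the sequencing primer sites on the 5′ and 3′ sides of the insert respectively. This arrangement allows run-off RNA to be transcribed from either strand after the plasmid is linearised on the far side of the insert.

The depositor's note states that a probe is made by cutting with XhoI and transcribing with T3 polymerase. Because T3 lies at the 3′ end of the insert, this should yield an antisense riboprobe. The plasmid's evident purpose is therefore as a template for labelled her5 RNA probes, typically used to detect her5 expression by in situ hybridisation in zebrafish embryos.
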