>Addgene plasmid #16908 | ZP34 Her5 | addgene partial sequence | sequence record 22971 | T3 5'-GCAATTAACCCTCACTAAAGG-3'
GTGGATCCCCCGGGCTGCAGGAATTTCGTTGCTGTCGCCGTTGCTGTCGAATGCTTGTTGTTGTGTTTCA
ACAATAGACAGAATCTCTGACCTTCAGAAAGTATTGAACATTTCAATGTTTCCCAGAAGAACACAAATAC
ATGGTGATTACCATAAAAGAGAAAAATAACGATTGAACACGTGCTCTAAGTTCTTGGCACTCAAGCTCAA
AAGAGAACAAAACCTCTTTAAGTACATGATCTCTCCATCAAAAATGGATTTCATAAGTTTAAAAAAAAAT
TAGGTATAAAATATGCAAACGCATGTAGAGGTACCAGCTAGTTCTACCTATAAGCAATATATACATCTAA
AACACTTGTCTTTTGGCTAAATAAGACAAGCCAAAGCACTATACAGGATATTTGCCAATGCCTCTTTATA
ACAAAATAAATCTTTGGCATCTACTGTACAAAATCCACATATTTACACATGCTGAACATTTACAAATTTC
CCTGTATGTTGCCCCAGCAGTGTTTTCCCACACGTAGTAGACCTAGCTGGTCTTTTCAGTCTTTGGAGAG
CCACACAGGGACTTAGGCCATGATCTTCTACCAGGGCCTCCAGACGGGGTCACAGAGCATTACAGGTTGC
TTAGGACTTGAAGTCATGGCGGGAACAGTTCTTTGTGCAAGCTTTGAACAGCCAGATGGTGTGCAAGAAT
TGCTCAGCTGGACATGAGCGAGATGCTGCTGTGATGGATCCTCATAGAGATGCACCTGAAGTTCTATGAG
AGATGGTGTGGACAGCAGCT
